>Addgene plasmid #234751 | Venus-155-239-Gbeta1 | addgene full sequence | sequence record 466033 | Addgene NGS Result
TTGAGATCCTTTTTTTCTGCGCGTAATCTGCTGCTTGCAAACAAAAAAACCACCGCTACCAGCGGTGGTT
TGTTTGCCGGATCAAGAGCTACCAACTCTTTTTCCGAAGGTAACTGGCTTCAGCAGAGCGCAGATACCAA
ATACTGTTCTTCTAGTGTAGCCGTAGTTAGGCCACCACTTCAAGAACTCTGTAGCACCGCCTACATACCT
CGCTCTGCTAATCCTGTTACCAGTGGCTGCTGCCAGTGGCGATAAGTCGTGTCTTACCGGGTTGGACTCA
AGACGATAGTTACCGGATAAGGCGCAGCGGTCGGGCTGAACGGGGGGTTCGTGCACACAGCCCAGCTTGG
AGCGAACGACCTACACCGAACTGAGATACCTACAGCGTGAGCTATGAGAAAGCGCCACGCTTCCCGAAGG
GAGAAAGGCGGACAGGTATCCGGTAAGCGGCAGGGTCGGAACAGGAGAGCGCACGAGGGAGCTTCCAGGG
GGAAACGCCTGGTATCTTTATAGTCCTGTCGGGTTTCGCCACCTCTGACTTGAGCGTCGATTTTTGTGAT
GCTCGTCAGGGGGGCGGAGCCTATGGAAAAACGCCAGCAACGCGGCCTTTTTACGGTTCCTGGCCTTTTG
CTGGCCTTTTGCTCACATGTTCTTTCCTGCGTTATCCCCTGATTCTGTGGATAACCGTATTACCGCCTTT
GAGTGAGCTGATACCGCTCGCCGCAGCCGAACGACCGAGCGCAGCGAGTCAGTGAGCGAGGAAGCGGAAG
AGCGCCCAATACGCAAACCGCCTCTCCCCGCGCGTTGGCCGATTCATTAATGCAGCTGGCACGACAGGTT
TCCCGACTGGAAAGCGGGCAGTGAGCGCAACGCAATTAATGTGAGTTAGCTCACTCATTAGGCACCCCAG
GCTTTACACTTTATGCTTCCGGCTCGTATGTTGTGTGGAATTGTGAGCGGATAACAATTTCACACAGGAA
ACAGCTATGACCATGATTACGCCAAGCTCTAGCTAGAGGTCGACGGTATACAGACATGATAAGATACATT
GATGAGTTTGGACAAACCACAACTAGAATGCAGTGAAAAAAATGCTTTATTTGTGAAATTTGTGATGCTA
TTGCTTTATTTGTAACCATTATAAGCTGCAATAAACAAGTTGGGGTGGGCGAAGAACTCCAGCATGAGAT
CCCCGCGCTGGAGGATCATCCAGCCGGCGTCCCGGAAAACGATTCCGAAGCCCAACCTTTCATAGAAGGC
GGCGGTGGAATCGAAATCTCGTGATGGCAGGTTGGGCGTCGCTTGGTCGGTCATTTCGAACCCCAGAGTC
CCGCTCAGAAGAACTCGTCAAGAAGGCGATAGAAGGCGATGCGCTGCGAATCGGGAGCGGCGATACCGTA
AAGCACGAGGAAGCGGTCAGCCCATTCGCCGCCAAGCTCTTCAGCAATATCACGGGTAGCCAACGCTATG
TCCTGATAGCGGTCCGCCACACCCAGCCGGCCACAGTCGATGAATCCAGAAAAGCGGCCATTTTCCACCA
TGATATTCGGCAAGCAGGCATCGCCATGGGTCACGACGAGATCCTCGCCGTCGGGCATGCGCGCCTTGAG
CCTGGCGAACAGTTCGGCTGGCGCGAGCCCCTGATGCTCTTCGTCCAGATCATCCTGATCGACAAGACCG
GCTTCCATCCGAGTACGTGCTCGCTCGATGCGATGTTTCGCTTGGTGGTCGAATGGGCAGGTAGCCGGAT
CAAGCGTATGCAGCCGCCGCATTGCATCAGCCATGATGGATACTTTCTCGGCAGGAGCAAGGTGAGATGA
CAGGAGATCCTGCCCCGGCACTTCGCCCAATAGCAGCCAGTCCCTTCCCGCTTCAGTGACAACGTCGAGC
ACAGCTGCGCAAGGAACGCCCGTCGTGGCCAGCCACGATAGCCGCGCTGCCTCGTCCTGCAGTTCATTCA
GGGCACCGGACAGGTCGGTCTTGACAAAAAGAACCGGGCGCCCCTGCGCTGACAGCCGGAACACGGCGGC
ATCAGAGCAGCCGATTGTCTGTTGTGCCCAGTCATAGCCGAATAGCCTCTCCACCCAAGCGGCCGGAGAA
CCTGCGTGCAATCCATCTTGTTCAATCATGCGAAACGATCCTCATCCTGTCTCTTGATCAGATCCGAAAA
TGGATATACAAGCTCCCGGGAGCTTTTTGCAAAAGCCTAGGCCTCCAAAAAAGCCTCCTCACTACTTCTG
GAATAGCTCAGAGGCAGAGGCGGCCTCGGCCTCTGCATAAATAAAAAAAATTAGTCAGCCATGGGGCGGA
GAATGGGCGGAACTGGGCGGAGTTAGGGGCGGGATGGGCGGAGTTAGGGGCGGGACTATGGTTGCTGACT
AATTGAGATGCATGCTTTGCATACTTCTGCCTGCTGGGGAGCCTGGGGACTTTCCACACCTGGTTGCTGA
CTAATTGAGATGCATGCTTTGCATACTTCTGCCTGCTGGGGAGCCTGGGGACTTTCCACACCCTAACTGA
CACACATTCCACAGAATTAATTCGCGTTAAATTTTTGTTAAATCAGCTCATTTTTTAACCAATAGGCCGA
AATCGGCAAAATCCCTTATAAATCAAAAGAATAGACCGAGATAGGGT
[37 nt withheld, positions 2638-2674]
AAAGAACGTGGACTCCAACGTCAAAGG
[49 nt withheld, positions 2702-2750]
T
[91 nt withheld, positions 2752-2842]
G
[124 nt withheld, positions 2844-2967]
GGGGATACCCCCTAGAGCCCCAGCTGGTTCTTTCCGCCTCAGAAGCCATAGAGCCCACCGCATCCCCAGC
ATGCCTGCTATTGTCTTCCCAATCCTCCCCCTTGCTGTCCTGCCCCACCCCACCCCCCAGAATAGAATGA
CACCTACTCAGACAATGCGATGCAATTTCCTCATTTTATTAGGAAAGGACAGTGGGAGTGGCACCTTCCA
GGGTCAAGGAAGGCACGGGGGAGGGGCAAACAACAGATGGCTGGCAACTAGAAGGCACAGTCGAGGCTGA
TCAGCGGGTTTAAACGGGCCCTCTAGACTCGAGTTA
[1020 nt withheld, positions 3284-4303]
TCCACCGGATCCGCCCTTGTACAGCTCGTCCATGCCGAGAGTGATCCCGGCGGCGGTCACGAACTCCAGC
AGGACCATGTGATCGCGCTTCTCGTTGGGGTCTTTGCTCAGTTTGGACTGGTAGCTCAGGTAGTGGTTGT
CGGGCAGCAGCACGGGGCCGTCGCCGATGGGGGTGTTCTGCTGGTAGTGGTCGGCGAGCTGCACGCCGCC
GTCCTCGATGTTGTGGCGGATCTTGAAGTTGGCCTTGATGCCGTTCTTCTGCTTGTCCATGGTGGATCCG
AGCTCGGTACCAAGCTTAAGTTTAAACGCTAGCCAGCTTGGGTCTCCCTATAGTGAGTCGTATTAATTTC
GATAAGCCAGTAAGCAGTGGGTTCTCTAGTTAGCCAGAGAGCTCTGCTTATATAGACCTCCCACCGTACA
CGCCTACCGCCCATTTGCGTCAATGGGGCGGAGTTGTTACGACATTTTGGAAAGTCCCGTTGATTTTGGT
GCCAAAACAAACTCCCATTGACGTCAATGGGGTGGAGACTTGGAAATCCCCGTGAGTCAAACCGCTATCC
ACGCCCATTGATGTACTGCCAAAACCGCATCACCATGGTAATAGCGATGACTAATACGTAGATGTACTGC
CAAGTAGGAAAGTCCCATAAGGTCATGTACTGGGCATAATGCCAGGCGGGCCATTTACCGTCATTGACGT
CAATAGGGGGCGTACTTGGCATATGATACACTTGATGTACTGCCAAGTGGGCAGTTTACCGTAAATACTC
CACCCATTGACGTCAATGGAAAGTCCCTATTGGCGTTACTATGGGAACATACGTCATTATTGACGTCAAT
GGGCGGGGGTCGTTGGGCGGTCAGCCAGGCGGGCCATTTACCGTAAGTTATGTAACGCGGAACTCCATAT
ATGGGCTATGAACTAATGACCCCGTAATTGATTACTATTAATAACTAGTCAATAATCAATGTCAACGCGT
ATATCTGGCCCGTACATCGCGAAGCAGCGCAAAACGCCTAACCCTAAGCAGATTCTTCATGCAATTGTCG
GTCAAGCCTTGCCTTGTTGTAGCTTAAATTTTGCTCGCGCACTACTCAGCGACCTCCAACACACAAGCAG
GGAGCAGATACTGGCTTAACTATGCGGCATCAGAGCAGATTGTACTGAGAGTGCACCATAGGGGATCGGG
AGATCTCCCGATCCGTCGACGTCAGGTGGCACTTTTCGGGGAAATGTGCGCGGAACCCCTATTTGTTTAT
TTTTCTAAATACATTCAAATATGTATCCGCTCATGAGACAATAACCCTGATAAATGCTTCAATAATATTG
AAAAAGGAAGAGTATGAGTATTCAACATTTCCGTGTCGCCCTTATTCCCTTTTTTGCGGCATTTTGCCTT
CCTGTTTTTGCTCACCCAGAAACGCTGGTGAAAGTAAAAGATGCTGAAGATCAGTTGGGTGCACGAGTGG
GTTACATCGAACTGGATCTCAACAGCGGTAAGATCCTTGAGAGTTTTCGCCCCGAAGAACGTTTTCCAAT
GATGAGCACTTTTAAAGTTCTGCTATGTGGCGCGGTATTATCCCGTATTGACGCCGGGCAAGAGCAACTC
GGTCGCCGCATACACTATTCTCAGAATGACTTGGTTGAGTACTCACCAGTCACAGAAAAGCATCTTACGG
ATGGCATGACAGTAAGAGAATTATGCAGTGCTGCCATAACCATGAGTGATAACACTGCGGCCAACTTACT
TCTGACAACGATCGGAGGACCGAAGGAGCTAACCGCTTTTTTGCACAACATGGGGGATCATGTAACTCGC
CTTGATCGTTGGGAACCGGAGCTGAATGAAGCCATACCAAACGACGAGCGTGACACCACGATGCCTGTAG
CAATGGCAACAACGTTGCGCAAACTATTAACTGGCGAACTACTTACTCTAGCTTCCCGGCAACAATTAAT
AGACTGGATGGAGGCGGATAAAGTTGCAGGACCACTTCTGCGCTCGGCCCTTCCGGCTGGCTGGTTTATT
GCTGATAAATCTGGAGCCGGTGAGCGTGGGTCTCGCGGTATCATTGCAGCACTGGGGCCAGATGGTAAGC
CCTCCCGTATCGTAGTTATCTACACGACGGGGAGTCAGGCAACTATGGATGAACGAAATAGACAGATCGC
TGAGATAGGTGCCTCACTGATTAAGCATTGGTAACTGTCAGACCAAGTTTACTCATATATACTTTAGATT
GATTTAAAACTTCATTTTTAATTTAAAAGGATCTAGGTGAAGATCCTTTTTGATAATCTCATGACCAAAA
TCCCTTAACGTGAGTTTTCGTTCCACTGAGCGTCAGACCCCGTAGAAAAGATCAAAGGATCTTC
Features (pLannotate 1.2.2; 21 found; start..end, strand, type, name):
      1..589     +  rep_origin     ori: high-copy-number ColE1/pMB1/pBR322/pUC origin of replication
    772..864     +  CDS            lacI (fragment): lac repressor; lacI; The lac repressor binds to the lac operator to inhibit transcription in E. coli. This inhibition can be relieved by adding lactose or isopropyl-β-D-thiogalactopyranoside (IPTG).
    877..898     +  protein_bind   CAP binding site: CAP binding activates transcription in the presence of cAMP. E. coli catabolite activator protein
    913..943     +  promoter       lac promoter: promoter for the E. coli lac operon
    951..967     +  protein_bind   lac operator: The lac repressor binds to the lac operator to inhibit transcription in E. coli. This inhibition can be relieved by adding lactose or isopropyl-β-D-thiogalactopyranoside (IPTG). lac repressor encoded by lacI
   1040..1161    -  polyA_signal   SV40 poly(A) signal: SV40 polyadenylation signal
   1156..1314    -  CDS            ble (fragment): BLE_KLEPN - Experimental evidence at protein level: Swiss-Prot protein existence level 1. Binding protein with a strong affinity to the bleomycin family of antibiotics. Binds to CL990; an antimitotic-antibiotic compound. From Klebsiella pneumoniae.
   1338..2129    -  CDS            neo: KKA2_KLEPN - Also known as kan, nptII. Experimental evidence at protein level: Swiss-Prot protein existence level 1. Resistance to kanamycin, neomycin, paromomycin, ribostamycin, butirosin and gentamicin B. From Klebsiella pneumoniae.
   2196..2525    -  promoter       SV40 promoter: SV40 enhancer and early promoter
   2539..2967    -  rep_origin     f1 ori (sequence partly withheld): f1 bacteriophage origin of replication; arrow indicates direction of (+) strand synthesis
   2988..3009    -  promoter       SV40 promoter (fragment): SV40 enhancer and early promoter
   3013..3237    -  polyA_signal   bGH poly(A) signal: bovine growth hormone polyadenylation signal
   3284..4300    -  CDS            GNB1 (sequence withheld): GBB1_BOVIN - Experimental evidence at protein level: Swiss-Prot protein existence level 1. Guanine nucleotide-binding proteins (G proteins) are involved as a modulator or transducer in various transmembrane signaling systems. The beta and gamma chains are required for the GTPase activity, for replacement of GDP by GTP, and for G protein-effector interaction. From Bos taurus (Bovine).
   4319..4570    -  CDS            VC155: C-terminal fragment of mVenus for use in bimolecular fluorescence complementation (BiFC) (Kodama and Hu, 2010)
   4630..4648    -  promoter       T7 promoter: promoter for bacteriophage T7 RNA polymerase
   4664..4697    -  LTR            5' LTR (truncated) (fragment): truncated 5' long terminal repeat (LTR) from HIV-1
   4693..4896    -  promoter       CMV promoter: human cytomegalovirus (CMV) immediate early promoter
   4897..5276    -  enhancer       CMV enhancer: human cytomegalovirus immediate early enhancer
   5431..5483    +  misc_feature   bom (fragment): basis of mobility region from pBR322
   5542..5646    +  promoter       AmpR promoter: bla
   5647..6507    +  CDS            AmpR: β-lactamase; bla; confers resistance to ampicillin, carbenicillin, and related antibiotics
