[The description below was written by a language model from this plasmid's Addgene catalogue record and pLannotate feature annotations shown in this document.]
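Description:
Venus-155-239-Gbeta1 is a mammalian expression plasmid built on the pcDNA3.1(+) backbone that encodes the human G protein β1 subunit (GNB1) fused at its N terminus to the C-terminal fragment of the yellow fluorescent protein Venus (residues 155–239). The catalogue tag field reads "VN155", but the plasmid name and the sequence annotation, which identifies a VC155 fragment directly upstream of the GNB1 coding sequence, both indicate that the C-terminal half of Venus is present. The annotation tool matched the GNB1 open reading frame to the bovine protein entry, while the catalogue lists the insert as human. Expression is driven by the CMV immediate-early enhancer and promoter and terminated by the bovine growth hormone polyadenylation signal. A T7 promoter sits between the CMV promoter and the fusion gene.

The plasmid replicates at high copy number in E. coli from a ColE1/pUC-type origin and is selected with ampicillin through the β-lactamase gene. An f1 origin is also present. A neomycin phosphotransferase cassette under the SV40 early promoter, with an SV40 polyadenylation signal, would permit selection of stably transfected mammalian cells. Short annotated hits such as the lacI, ble and HIV-1 LTR fragments appear to be backbone remnants or incidental matches rather than functional parts.

The construct is one half of a bimolecular fluorescence complementation (BiFC) pair. When it is co-expressed with the partner plasmid Venus-1-155-Ggamma2, assembly of the Gβ1γ2 dimer brings the two non-fluorescent Venus fragments together and reconstitutes a fluorescent Venus-βγ complex. The associated publication concerns G protein heterotrimer dissociation, which suggests the labelled dimer serves as a probe of G protein signalling in living cells.
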