Addgene plasmid #234751: Venus-155-239-Gbeta1
Purpose: Mammalian expression of BiFC Venus-betagamma (with Venus-1-155-Ggamma2)
Depositing lab: Nevin Lambert. Publication: The c-terminus of GRK3 indicates rapid dissociation of G protein heterotrimers. Hollins B, Kuravi S, Digby GJ, Lambert NA. Cell Signal. 2009 Jun;21(6):1015-21. doi: 10.1016/j.cellsig.2009.02.017. Epub 2009 Mar 1. PubMed 19258039.
Backbone
  Vector backbone: pcDNA3.1(+)
  Vector type: Mammalian Expression
Growth in bacteria
  Bacterial resistance: Ampicillin, 100 μg/mL
  Growth temperature: 37°C
  Growth strain: DH5alpha
  Copy number: High Copy
Gene/Insert
  Gene/Insert name: GNB1
  Species: H. sapiens (human)
  Entrez Gene: GNB1 (a.k.a. HG2A, MDS, MRD42)
  Promoter: CMV
  Tag / fusion protein: VN155 (N terminal on insert)
  Cloning method: Ligation Independent Cloning
Terms and licenses: Academic/Nonprofit Terms; Industry Terms: Not Available to Industry
How to cite: Venus-155-239-Gbeta1 was a gift from Nevin Lambert (Addgene plasmid # 234751 ; http://n2t.net/addgene:234751 ; RRID:Addgene_234751)
